>Addgene plasmid #249078 | pEvolvR-mCherry-Slug-nCas9(D10A)-PolI5MΔ | addgene full sequence | sequence record 496311 | Addgene NGS Result
TTGAGATCCTTTTTTTCTGCGCGTAATCTGCTGCTTGCAAACAAAAAAACCACCGCTACCAGCGGTGGTT
TGTTTGCCGGATCAAGAGCTACCAACTCTTTTTCCGAAGGTAACTGGCTTCAGCAGAGCGCAGATACCAA
ATACTGTTCTTCTAGTGTAGCCGTAGTTAGGCCACCACTTCAAGAACTCTGTAGCACCGCCTACATACCT
CGCTCTGCTAATCCTGTTACCAGTGGCTGCTGCCAGTGGCGATAAGTCGTGTCTTACCGGGTTGGACTCA
AGACGATAGTTACCGGATAAGGCGCAGCGGTCGGGCTGAACGGGGGGTTCGTGCACACAGCCCAGCTTGG
AGCGAACGACCTACACCGAACTGAGATACCTACAGCGTGAGCTATGAGAAAGCGCCACGCTTCCCGAAGG
GAGAAAGGCGGACAGGTATCCGGTAAGCGGCAGGGTCGGAACAGGAGAGCGCACGAGGGAGCTTCCAGGG
GGAAACGCCTGGTATCTTTATAGTCCTGTCGGGTTTCGCCACCTCTGACTTGAGCGTCGATTTTTGTGAT
GCTCGTCAGGGGGGCGGAGCCTATGGAAAAACGCCAGCAACGCGGCCTTTTTACGGTTCCTGGCCTTTTG
CTGGCCTTTTGCTCACATGTTCTTTCCTGCGTTATCCCCTGATTCTGTGGATAACCGTGCGGCCGCCCCT
GAATTCGCATCTAGAATAAATCGCAGCCAAGTGAGTGAATAGATGACGCACCACGGTCAGACACGGCCAC
ATCGTATCTCACAGGAGCAAGCGCGATAGGAGCACTCACACATAGTACGGTGATCCGCTGACTCCTTTGC
CCAAATAAGACGTGAGCCCGTCTCAGATGCACACACTGGCTTAAGATGACAACGTGCAGAAAATATGCTC
TTGGCAATTACGTAGTTGTAGAAGCTGGGGATGGCTTGCAAAGAGGCCCTTGGGCGTTGATGGGTAAGGG
CGGATCTCCTGGGGCAGCGGATGGACAGAAGCCAGTTGTAGATTCTGGCTCCGCAGTATCCCGAGTTTCA
GCCGTCCCTGCCTGGGTCCTGCGACCTTCCCCTGGATTGCAAAAGGTAAACAATAGCATACAGAAAGAAA
CGATAGCGTAGAAAAGGCGGGTAAGATACACTTAATAAAACGTCTACGCGAAAGCAGCATCCCAGATAAC
CGGGTAAGATGGAGGTGCTCACGGCTAGATTGAGTGCGCTGCGGTTTGCTCGGCACGGTCGAGCCAGTAT
CGGCAATGTCCCGGTATCCAATTTTCACGCAAAATATGTCTTCCCGGATATTCCGTTGCTGAAAAACAAT
AGAAATCGGTTTTCTCAACGATATCGACCAGTGAAAATACAGCTAAATAACTCGTTGGTCGGAAACTTAA
TTGTGGTTTGTGTTTCTTTTTTACCCTTTTGGTACCGATTGTTGTTTACTCAATTTGGACAAACAAAGTC
GCTCGTTTCAAGGTGCATAATTTGCATCCACCTCTTAAAAATGCAGTATCTTTCCTTCGTTTTTCTCCAT
CCAACTTTATATTCTTTTTTTCTTTCAGTTCAATTGCTAGAATAGAGACTCATCAGATCTATGGAGAACC
GTGAGCCACCACTGTTGCCAGCCCGTTGGAGCAGCGCCTATGTCTCTTATTGGAGCCCGATGCTGCCGGA
TGACCAGCTGACCAGCGGCTATTGCTGGTTCGACTATGAACGTGACATCTGTCGTATTGACGGCCTGTTC
AATCCGTGGAGCGAGCGTGATACTGGTTATCGCCTGTGGATGTCGGAGGTTGGTAATGCGGCCAGCGGCC
GTACCTGGAAACAAAAAGTCGCCTATGGTCGTGAGCGTACCGCCCTGGGTGAACAGCTGTGTGAGCGTCC
GCTGGATGATGAGACTGGCCCTTTTGCCGAATTGTTCCTGCCACGCGATGTCCTGCGCCGTCTGGGTGCC
CGTCACATTGGCCGTCGCGTGGTTCTGGGTCGCGAAGCGGACGGTTGGCGTTACCAGCGCCCAGGTAAAG
GTCCGAGCACCCTGTACCTGGATGCGGCGAGCGGCACTCCACTGCGCATGGTCACCGGCGATGAAGCGTC
GCGTGCAAGCCTGCGTGATTTTCCGAATGTGAGCGAGGCGGAGATCCCGGACGCGGTTTTCGCGGCCAAG
CGCGGATCCTTTCCACCAGAAGTTGAAGAACAAGATGATGGTACTTTACCAATGTCTTGTGCTCAAGAAT
CTGGTATGGATAGACATGGTTCATTGGGAAGAGGTAGAAGATCCAAATTGTAATAATGGCTAATTACACA
ATGGCTTGGTTTTTTTCTATAAGCCCGTCCCAGTTTGTAGACCAGATTAAATAAACTTCGGCTGCAGACA
GGAAAAGCTCTCCGAGTAGAAAGCCGACCCACAAGCCAGCAACTCCTAACCCAAAGTAGAAGCCAAACAA
CAACTCCAGAGGAATGGCAATCATGTAGTAGGCCGTCAGATTCAACACTGAGCCGATGTTTTGGCGGCCC
TGGCCTCTCAAAAGGGAGGAAAAAATGGCGTTGGCTGGTTCTGAGACGGCAGACCTAGACCACATGAGGC
TGATGTAGGACAGCCACCAGTGGCAGCTAATCAACACCGCAAGATGCCGATGCACGCTCATATCATCGTC
GTCAGCCTGGTAGCCATTCGACATACGGATCAGGGAACTCGAACCCAGTACACTAGTGCACTGCAGTACA
GCGGCCGCGATTATCAAAAAGGATCTTCACCTAGATCCTTTTAAATTAAAAATGAAGTTTTAAATCAATC
TAAAGTATATATGAGTAAACTTGGTCTGACAGTTACCAATGCTTAATCAGTGAGGCACCTATCTCAGCGA
TCTGTCTATTTCGTTCATCCATAGTTGCCTGACTCCCCGTCGTGTAGATAACTACGATACGGGAGGGCTT
ACCATCTGGCCCCAGTGCTGCAATGATACCGCGGGACCCACGCTCACCGGCTCCAGATTTATCAGCAATA
AACCAGCCAGCCGGAAGGGCCGAGCGCAGAAGTGGTCCTGCAACTTTATCCGCCTCCATCCAGTCTATTA
ATTGTTGCCGGGAAGCTAGAGTAAGTAGTTCGCCAGTTAATAGTTTGCGCAACGTTGTTGCCATTGCTAC
AGGCATCGTGGTGTCACGCTCGTCGTTTGGTATGGCTTCATTCAGCTCCGGTTCCCAACGATCAAGGCGA
GTTACATGATCCCCCATGTTGTGCAAAAAAGCGGTTAGCTCCTTCGGTCCTCCGATCGTTGTCAGAAGTA
AGTTGGCCGCAGTGTTATCACTCATGGTTATGGCAGCACTGCATAATTCTCTTACTGTCATGCCATCCGT
AAGATGCTTTTCTGTGACTGGTGAGTACTCAACCAAGTCATTCTGAGAATAGTGTATGCGGCGACCGAGT
TGCTCTTGCCCGGCGTCAATACGGGATAATACCGCGCCACATAGCAGAACTTTAAAAGTGCTCATCATTG
GAAAACGTTCTTCGGGGCGAAAACTCTCAAGGATCTTACCGCTGTTGAGATCCAGTTCGATGTAACCCAC
TCGTGCACCCAACTGATCTTCAGCATCTTTTACTTTCACCAGCGTTTCTGGGTGAGCAAAAACAGGAAGG
CAAAATGCCGCAAAAAAGGGAATAAGGGCGACACGGAAATGTTGAATACTCATACTCTTCCTTTTTCAAT
ATTATTGAAGCATTTATCAGGGTTATTGTCTCATGAGCGGATACATATTTGAATGTATTTAGAAAAATAA
ACAAATAGGGGTTCCGCGCACATTTCCCCGAAAAGTGCCACCTGTCATGACCAAAATCCCTTAACGTGAG
TTTTCGTTCCACTGAGCGTCAGACCCCGTAGAAAAGATCAAAGGATCTTC
Features (pLannotate 1.2.2; 4 found; start..end, strand, type, name):
      1..589     +  rep_origin     ori: high-copy-number ColE1/pMB1/pBR322/pUC origin of replication
   2180..2257    +  CDS            Odc1 (fragment): DCOR_MOUSE - Also known as Odc. Experimental evidence at protein level: Swiss-Prot protein existence level 1. Catalyzes the first and rate-limiting step of polyamine biosynthesis that converts ornithine into putrescine, which is the precursor for the polyamines, spermidine and spermine. Polyamines are essential for cell proliferation and are implicated in cellular processes, ranging from DNA replication to apoptosis. From Mus musculus (Mouse).
   2833..3693    -  CDS            AmpR: β-lactamase; bla; confers resistance to ampicillin, carbenicillin, and related antibiotics
   3694..3798    -  promoter       AmpR promoter: bla
