[The description below was written by a language model from this plasmid's Addgene catalogue record and pLannotate feature annotations shown in this document.]
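Description:
pEvolvR-mCherry-Slug-nCas9(D10A)-PolI5MΔ is a mammalian expression and CRISPR plasmid built by Golden Gate assembly; the record names no parental backbone. According to the catalogue entry, a CMV promoter drives a synthetic, nucleus-localized fusion of the Slug Cas9 nickase carrying the D10A mutation to PolI5MΔ, with mCherry at the N terminus as a fluorescent marker of expression. PolI5MΔ is a PolI5M DNA polymerase variant lacking its N-terminal flap endonuclease domain (residues 1–325). In the EvolvR approach, a guide RNA directs the nickase to a chosen locus, and the tethered polymerase extends from the nick to introduce substitutions in a nearby window, giving targeted diversification of a genomic or episomal sequence. The plasmid also carries a GFP cassette flanked by BsmBI sites. This serves as a drop-out placeholder, so user-defined gRNAs can be cloned in by Type IIS assembly and coexpressed with the fusion protein. The promoter driving the gRNA is not stated. The associated work concerns how nickase fidelity affects EvolvR-mediated diversification in mammalian cells.

In bacteria the plasmid is maintained at high copy and selected with ampicillin. The feature table agrees with this, showing a ColE1/pUC-type origin and a β-lactamase gene with its bla promoter.

However, the annotated sequence record is only 3,900 nt, too short to hold the described mCherry–nCas9–polymerase fusion. It shows no CMV, mCherry, Cas9, polymerase or GFP annotations. The only other hit is a short fragment of mouse ornithine decarboxylase (Odc1), whose role is not explained in the record. The table therefore appears to cover only part of the construct, or a different assembly, and does not confirm the payload.
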