Addgene plasmid #249078: pEvolvR-mCherry-Slug-nCas9(D10A)-PolI5MΔ
Purpose: Expresses nucleus-localized Slug-nCas9 (D10A) fused to PolI5MΔ and mCherry using a CMV promoter. Includes a GFP cassette flanked by BsmbI cut sites to knock in and coexpress user-defined gRNAs.
Depositing lab: John Dueber & David Schaffer. Depositing organization: University of California, Berkeley. Publication: Nickase fidelity drives EvolvR-mediated diversification in mammalian cells. Hurtado JE, Schieferecke AJ, Halperin SO, Guan J, Aidlen D, Schaffer DV, Dueber JE. Nat Commun. 2025 Apr 19;16(1):3723. doi: 10.1038/s41467-025-58414-0. PubMed 40253348.
Backbone
  Vector backbone: n/a
  Vector type: Mammalian Expression, CRISPR
Growth in bacteria
  Bacterial resistance: Ampicillin, 100 μg/mL
  Growth temperature: 37°C
  Growth strain: NEB Stable
  Copy number: High Copy
Gene/Insert
  Gene/Insert name: Slug-nCas9-PolI5MΔ
  Species: Synthetic
  Mutation: deletion of PolI5M N-terminal flap endonuclease domain (aa 1-325)
  Promoter: CMV
  Tag / fusion protein: mCherry (N terminal on backbone)
  Cloning method: Golden Gate
  Sequencing primers: 5′ n/a
Terms and licenses: Academic/Nonprofit Terms; Industry Terms: Not Available to Industry
How to cite: pEvolvR-mCherry-Slug-nCas9(D10A)-PolI5MΔ was a gift from John Dueber & David Schaffer (Addgene plasmid # 249078 ; http://n2t.net/addgene:249078 ; RRID:Addgene_249078)
